>Addgene plasmid #57384 | mEos2-H2B-6 | addgene full sequence | sequence record 251536 | Addgene NGS Result
CTGCGTTATCCCCTGATTCTGTGGATAACCGTATTACCGCCATGCATTAGTTATTAATAGTAATCAATTA
CGGGGTCATTAGTTCATAGCCCATATATGGAGTTCCGCGTTACATAACTTACGGTAAATGGCCCGCCTGG
CTGACCGCCCAACGACCCCCGCCCATTGACGTCAATAATGACGTATGTTCCCATAGTAACGCCAATAGGG
ACTTTCCATTGACGTCAATGGGTGGAGTATTTACGGTAAACTGCCCACTTGGCAGTACATCAAGTGTATC
ATATGCCAAGTACGCCCCCTATTGACGTCAATGACGGTAAATGGCCCGCCTGGCATTATGCCCAGTACAT
GACCTTATGGGACTTTCCTACTTGGCAGTACATCTACGTATTAGTCATCGCTATTACCATGGTGATGCGG
TTTTGGCAGTACATCAATGGGCGTGGATAGCGGTTTGACTCACGGGGATTTCCAAGTCTCCACCCCATTG
ACGTCAATGGGAGTTTGTTTTGGCACCAAAATCAACGGGACTTTCCAAAATGTCGTAACAACTCCGCCCC
ATTGACGCAAATGGGCGGTAGGCGTGTACGGTGGGAGGTCTATATAAGCAGAGCTGGTTTAGTGAACCGT
CAGATCCGCTAGCGCTACCGGACTCAGATCTCGAGCTCAAGCTTCGAATTCTGCAGTCGACGGTACCGCC
ACCATGCCAGAGCCAGCGAAGTCTGCTCCCGCCCCGAAAAAGGGCTCCAAGAAGGCGGTGACTAAGGCGC
AGAAGAAAGGCGGCAAGAAGCGCAAGCGCAGCCGCAAGGAGAGCTATTCCATCTATGTGTACAAGGTTCT
GAAGCAGGTCCACCCTGACACCGGCATTTCGTCCAAGGCCATGGGCATCATGAATTCGTTTGTGAACGAC
ATTTTCGAGCGCATCGCAGGTGAGGCTTCCCGCCTGGCGCATTACAACAAGCGCTCGACCATCACCTCCA
GGGAGATCCAGACGGCCGTGCGCCTGCTGCTGCCTGGGGAGTTGGCCAAGCACGCCGTGTCCGAGGGTAC
TAAGGCCATCACCAAGTACACCAGCGCTAAGGATCCACCGGTCGCCACCATGAGTGCGATTAAGCCAGAC
ATGAAGATCAAACTCCGTATGGAAGGCAACGTAAACGGGCACCACTTTGTGATCGACGGAGATGGTACAG
GCAAGCCTTTTGAGGGAAAACAGAGTATGGATCTTGAAGTCAAAGAGGGCGGACCTCTGCCTTTTGCCTT
TGATATCCTGACCACTGCATTCCATTACGGCAACAGGGTATTCGCCAAATATCCAGACAACATACAAGAC
TATTTTAAGCAGTCGTTTCCTAAGGGGTATTCGTGGGAACGAAGCTTGACTTTCGAAGACGGGGGCATTT
GCATTGCCAGAAACGACATAACAATGGAAGGGGACACTTTCTATAATAAAGTTCGATTTTATGGTACCAA
CTTTCCCGCCAATGGTCCAGTTATGCAGAAGAAGACGCTGAAATGGGAGCCCTCCACTGAGAAAATGTAT
GTGCGTGATGGAGTGCTGACGGGTGATATTCATATGGCTTTGTTGCTTGAAGGAAATGCCCATTACCGAT
GTGACTTCAGAACTACTTACAAAGCTAAGGAGAAGGGTGTCAAGTTACCAGGCTACCACTTTGTGGACCA
CTGCATTGAGATTTTAAGCCATGACAAAGATTACAACAAGGTTAAGCTGTATGAGCATGCTGTTGCTCAT
TCTGGATTGCCTGACAATGCCAGACGATAAGCGGCCGCGACTCTAGATCATAATCAGCCATACCACATTT
GTAGAGGTTTTACTTGCTTTAAAAAACCTCCCACACCTCCCCCTGAACCTGAAACATAAAATGAATGCAA
TTGTTGTTGTTAACTTGTTTATTGCAGCTTATAATGGTTACAAATAAAGCAATAGCATCACAAATTTCAC
AAATAAAGCATTTTTTTCACTGCATTCTAGTTGTGGTTTGTCCAAACTCATCAATGTATCTTAAGGCGTA
AATTGTAAGCGTTAATATTTTGTTAAAATTCGCGTTAAATTTTTGTTAAATCAGCTCATTTTTTAACCAA
TAGGCCGAAATCGGCAAAATCCCTTATAAATCAAAAGAATAGACCGAGATAGGGT
[37 nt withheld, positions 2156-2192]
AAAGAACGTGGACTCCAACGTCAAAGG
[49 nt withheld, positions 2220-2268]
T
[91 nt withheld, positions 2270-2360]
G
[124 nt withheld, positions 2362-2485]
CAGGTGGCACTTTTCGGGGAAATGTGCGCGGAACCCCTATTTGTTTATTTTTCTAAATACATTCAAATAT
GTATCCGCTCATGAGACAATAACCCTGATAAATGCTTCAATAATATTGAAAAAGGAAGAGTCCTGAGGCG
GAAAGAACCAGCTGTGGAATGTGTGTCAGTTAGGGTGTGGAAAGTCCCCAGGCTCCCCAGCAGGCAGAAG
TATGCAAAGCATGCATCTCAATTAGTCAGCAACCAGGTGTGGAAAGTCCCCAGGCTCCCCAGCAGGCAGA
AGTATGCAAAGCATGCATCTCAATTAGTCAGCAACCATAGTCCCGCCCCTAACTCCGCCCATCCCGCCCC
TAACTCCGCCCAGTTCCGCCCATTCTCCGCCCCATGGCTGACTAATTTTTTTTATTTATGCAGAGGCCGA
GGCCGCCTCGGCCTCTGAGCTATTCCAGAAGTAGTGAGGAGGCTTTTTTGGAGGCCTAGGCTTTTGCAAA
GATCGATCAAGAGACAGGATGAGGATCGTTTCGCATGATTGAACAAGATGGATTGCACGCAGGTTCTCCG
GCCGCTTGGGTGGAGAGGCTATTCGGCTATGACTGGGCACAACAGACAATCGGCTGCTCTGATGCCGCCG
TGTTCCGGCTGTCAGCGCAGGGGCGCCCGGTTCTTTTTGTCAAGACCGACCTGTCCGGTGCCCTGAATGA
ACTGCAAGACGAGGCAGCGCGGCTATCGTGGCTGGCCACGACGGGCGTTCCTTGCGCAGCTGTGCTCGAC
GTTGTCACTGAAGCGGGAAGGGACTGGCTGCTATTGGGCGAAGTGCCGGGGCAGGATCTCCTGTCATCTC
ACCTTGCTCCTGCCGAGAAAGTATCCATCATGGCTGATGCAATGCGGCGGCTGCATACGCTTGATCCGGC
TACCTGCCCATTCGACCACCAAGCGAAACATCGCATCGAGCGAGCACGTACTCGGATGGAAGCCGGTCTT
GTCGATCAGGATGATCTGGACGAAGAGCATCAGGGGCTCGCGCCAGCCGAACTGTTCGCCAGGCTCAAGG
CGAGCATGCCCGACGGCGAGGATCTCGTCGTGACCCATGGCGATGCCTGCTTGCCGAATATCATGGTGGA
AAATGGCCGCTTTTCTGGATTCATCGACTGTGGCCGGCTGGGTGTGGCGGACCGCTATCAGGACATAGCG
TTGGCTACCCGTGATATTGCTGAAGAGCTTGGCGGCGAATGGGCTGACCGCTTCCTCGTGCTTTACGGTA
TCGCCGCTCCCGATTCGCAGCGCATCGCCTTCTATCGCCTTCTTGACGAGTTCTTCTGAGCGGGACTCTG
GGGTTCGAAATGACCGACCAAGCGACGCCCAACCTGCCATCACGAGATTTCGATTCCACCGCCGCCTTCT
ATGAAAGGTTGGGCTTCGGAATCGTTTTCCGGGACGCCGGCTGGATGATCCTCCAGCGCGGGGATCTCAT
GCTGGAGTTCTTCGCCCACCCTAGGGGGAGGCTAACTGAAACACGGAAGGAGACAATACCGGAAGGAACC
CGCGCTATGACGGCAATAAAAAGACAGAATAAAACGCACGGTGTTGGGTCGTTTGTTCATAAACGCGGGG
TTCGGTCCCAGGGCTGGCACTCTGTCGATACCCCACCGAGACCCCATTGGGGCCAATACGCCCGCGTTTC
TTCCTTTTCCCCACCCCACCCCCCAAGTTCGGGTGAAGGCCCAGGGCTCGCAGCCAACGTCGGGGCGGCA
GGCCCTGCCATAGCCTCAGGTTACTCATATATACTTTAGATTGATTTAAAACTTCATTTTTAATTTAAAA
GGATCTAGGTGAAGATCCTTTTTGATAATCTCATGACCAAAATCCCTTAACGTGAGTTTTCGTTCCACTG
AGCGTCAGACCCCGTAGAAAAGATCAAAGGATCTTCTTGAGATCCTTTTTTTCTGCGCGTAATCTGCTGC
TTGCAAACAAAAAAACCACCGCTACCAGCGGTGGTTTGTTTGCCGGATCAAGAGCTACCAACTCTTTTTC
CGAAGGTAACTGGCTTCAGCAGAGCGCAGATACCAAATACTGTTCTTCTAGTGTAGCCGTAGTTAGGCCA
CCACTTCAAGAACTCTGTAGCACCGCCTACATACCTCGCTCTGCTAATCCTGTTACCAGTGGCTGCTGCC
AGTGGCGATAAGTCGTGTCTTACCGGGTTGGACTCAAGACGATAGTTACCGGATAAGGCGCAGCGGTCGG
GCTGAACGGGGGGTTCGTGCACACAGCCCAGCTTGGAGCGAACGACCTACACCGAACTGAGATACCTACA
GCGTGAGCTATGAGAAAGCGCCACGCTTCCCGAAGGGAGAAAGGCGGACAGGTATCCGGTAAGCGGCAGG
GTCGGAACAGGAGAGCGCACGAGGGAGCTTCCAGGGGGAAACGCCTGGTATCTTTATAGTCCTGTCGGGT
TTCGCCACCTCTGACTTGAGCGTCGATTTTTGTGATGCTCGTCAGGGGGGCGGAGCCTATGGAAAAACGC
CAGCAACGCGGCCTTTTTACGGTTCCTGGCCTTTTGCTGGCCTTTTGCTCACATGTTCTTTC
Features (pLannotate 1.2.2; 16 found; start..end, strand, type, name):
      6..40      +  rep_origin     RSF ori (fragment): Plasmids containing the RSF 1030 origin of replication can be propagated in E. coli cells that contain additional plasmids with compatible origins.
    108..411     +  enhancer       CMV enhancer: human cytomegalovirus immediate early enhancer
    412..615     +  promoter       CMV promoter: human cytomegalovirus (CMV) immediate early promoter
    638..699     +  misc_feature   MCS (fragment): multiple cloning site
    704..1081    +  CDS            H2B: human histone H2B; HIST1H2BJ
   1100..1780    +  CDS            mEos2: monomeric variant of green-to-red photoswitchable fluorescent protein EosFP (McKinney et al., 2009)
   1796..1879    +  CDS            large T antigen (fragment): large T antigen from SV40 (simian virus 40)
   1902..2023    +  polyA_signal   SV40 poly(A) signal: SV40 polyadenylation signal
   2057..2485    -  rep_origin     f1 ori (sequence partly withheld): f1 bacteriophage origin of replication; arrow indicates direction of (+) strand synthesis
   2512..2616    +  promoter       AmpR promoter: bla
   2618..2975    +  promoter       SV40 promoter: SV40 enhancer and early promoter
   3010..3804    +  CDS            NeoR/KanR: aminoglycoside phosphotransferase from Tn5; aph(3')-II (or nptII); confers resistance to neomycin, kanamycin, and G418 (Geneticin®)
   3825..3977    +  CDS            ble (fragment): BLE_KLEPN - Experimental evidence at protein level: Swiss-Prot protein existence level 1. Binding protein with a strong affinity to the bleomycin family of antibiotics. Binds to CL990; an antimitotic-antibiotic compound. From Klebsiella pneumoniae.
   4036..4083    +  polyA_signal   HSV TK poly(A) signal: herpes simplex virus thymidine kinase polyadenylation signal (Cole and Stacy, 1985)
   4174..4190    -  polyA_signal   bGH poly(A) signal (fragment): bovine growth hormone polyadenylation signal
   4412..5000    +  rep_origin     ori: high-copy-number ColE1/pMB1/pBR322/pUC origin of replication
