[The description below was written by a language model from this plasmid's Addgene catalogue record and pLannotate feature annotations shown in this document.]
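Description:
mEos2-H2B-6 is a mammalian expression plasmid of about 5.1 kb that produces human histone H2B fused to the photoconvertible fluorescent protein mEos2, for labelling chromatin in the nucleus. The backbone is an N1-style fluorescent protein vector. In E. coli it replicates at high copy from a ColE1/pUC-type origin, and it also carries an f1 phage origin. A single NeoR/KanR gene (the Tn5 aminoglycoside phosphotransferase) sits behind tandem bacterial (bla-type) and SV40 early promoters and ends in an HSV TK polyadenylation signal. This one cassette gives kanamycin resistance in bacteria and G418 selection in transfected mammalian cells. The short fragments annotated as RSF ori, ble, bGH poly(A) and SV40 large T antigen are most likely partial matches to backbone sequence rather than functional elements.

The expression cassette is driven by the CMV immediate early enhancer and promoter. Downstream are remnants of a multiple cloning site, the H2B coding sequence (HIST1H2BJ/H2BC11), a short linker, the mEos2 coding sequence, and an SV40 polyadenylation signal. mEos2 is therefore at the C-terminus of the histone, and the "6" in the name probably refers to the linker length, although the record does not say so. The H2B insert is recorded as carrying D26G and V119I substitutions relative to the reference sequence.

mEos2 is a monomeric EosFP variant that converts from green to red. The record lists excitation/emission of 505/516 nm for the green form and 569/581 nm for the red form. Incorporated into nucleosomes, the fusion serves as a nuclear and chromatin marker, suited to live-cell imaging, photoconversion-based tracking of chromatin regions, and single-molecule localization microscopy.
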