Addgene plasmid #57384: mEos2-H2B-6
Purpose: Localization: Nucleus/Histones, Excitation: 505 / 569, Emission: 516 / 581
Depositing lab: Michael Davidson. Depositing organization: Florida State University, Tallahassee. Publication: A bright and photostable photoconvertible fluorescent protein. McKinney SA, Murphy CS, Hazelwood KL, Davidson MW, Looger LL. Nat Methods. 2009 Feb . 6(2):131-3. 10.1038/nmeth.1296 PubMed 19169260.
Backbone
  Vector backbone: mEos2
  Backbone size w/o insert (bp): 4750
  Vector type: Mammalian Expression
  Selectable markers: Neomycin (select with G418)
Growth in bacteria
  Bacterial resistance: Kanamycin, 50 μg/mL
  Growth temperature: 37°C
  Growth strain: DH5alpha
  Copy number: High Copy
Gene/Insert
  Gene/Insert name: H2B (alt names: Human Histone H2B; NM_021058.3)
  Species: H. sapiens (human)
  Mutation: D26G and V119I in H2B
  Entrez Gene: H2BC11 (a.k.a. H2B/r, H2BFR, H2BJ, HIST1H2BJ)
  Promoter: CMV
  Tag / fusion protein: mEos2
  Cloning method: Unknown
  Sequencing primers: 5′ CMV-F; 3′ SV40pA-R
Terms and licenses: Academic/Nonprofit Terms; Industry Terms
Depositor comments: . Excitation = 505 / 569; Emission = 516 / 581
How to cite: mEos2-H2B-6 was a gift from Michael Davidson (Addgene plasmid # 57384 ; http://n2t.net/addgene:57384 ; RRID:Addgene_57384)
