>Addgene plasmid #57384 | mEos2-H2B-6 | depositor partial sequence | sequence record 88518 | insert sequence
ACCGTCAGATCCGCTAGCGCTACCGGACTCAGATCTCGAGCTCAAGCTTCGAATTCTGCAGTCGACGGTA
CCGCCACCATGCCAGAGCCAGCGAAGTCTGCTCCCGCCCCGAAAAAGGGCTCCAAGAAGGCGGTGACTAA
GGCGCAGAAGAAAGGCGGCAAGAAGCGCAAGCGCAGCCGCAAGGAGAGCTATTCCATCTATGTGTACAAG
GTTCTGAAGCAGGTCCACCCTGACACCGGCATTTCGTCCAAGGCCATGGGCATCATGAATTCGTTTGTGA
ACGACATTTTCGAGCGCATCGCAGGTGAGGCTTCCCGCCTGGCGCATTACAACAAGCGCTCGACCATCAC
CTCCAGGGAGATCCAGACGGCCGTGCGCCTGCTGCTGCCTGGGGAGTTGGCCAAGCACGCCGTGTCCGAG
GGTACTAAGGCCATCACCAAGTACACCAGCGCTAAGGATCCACCGGTCGCCACCATGAGTGCGATTAAGC
CAGACATGAAGATCAAACTCCGTATGGAAGGCAACGTAAACGGGCACCACTTTGTGATCGACGGAGATGG
TACAGGCAAGCCTTTTGAGGGAAAACAGAGTATGGATCTTGAAGTCAAAGAGGGCGGACCTCTGCCTTTT
GCCTTTGATATCCTGACCACTGCATTCCATTACGGCAACAGGGTATTCGCCAAATATCCAGACAACATAC
AAGACTATTTTAAGCAGTCGTTTCCTAAGGGGTATTCGTGGGAACGAAGCTTGACTTTCGAAGACGGGGG
CATTTGCATTGCCAGAAACGACATAACAATGGAAGGGGACACTTTCTATAATAAAGTTCGATTTTATGGT
ACCAACTTTCCCGCCAATGGTCCAGTTATGCAGAAGAAGACGCTGAAATGGGAGCCCTCCACTGAGAAAA
TGTATGTGCGTGATGGAGTGCTGACGGGTGATATTCATATGGCTTTGTTGCTTGAAGGAAATGCCCATTA
CCGATGTGACTTCAGAACTACTTACAAAGCTAAGGAGAAGGGTGTCAAGTTACCAGGCTACCACTTTGTG
GACCACTGCATTGAGATTTTAAGCCATGACAAAGATTACAACAAGGTTAAGCTGTATGAGCATGCTGTTG
CTCATTCTGGATTGCCTGACAATGCCAGACGATAAGCGGCCGCGACTCTAGATCATAATCAGCCATACCA
CATTG
